>Addgene plasmid #173446 | pBN084 | addgene full sequence | sequence record 344774 | Addgene NGS Result
CCCGCCATAAACTGCCAGGCATCAAATTAAGCAGAAGGCCATCCTGACGGATGGCCTTTTTGCGTTTCTA
CAAACTCTTTTGTTTATTTTTCTAAATACATTCAAATATGTATCCGCTCATGAGACAATAACCCTGATAA
ATGCTTCAATAATATTGAAAAAGGAAGAGTATGAGTATTCAACATTTCCGTGTCGCCCTTATTCCCTTTT
TTGCGGCATTTTGCCTTCCTGTTTTTGCTCACCCAGAAACGCTGGTGAAAGTAAAAGATGCTGAAGATCA
GTTGGGTGCACGAGTGGGTTACATCGAACTGGATCTCAACAGCGGTAAGATCCTTGAGAGTTTTCGCCCC
GAAGAACGTTTTCCAATGATGAGCACTTTTAAAGTTCTGCTATGTGGCGCGGTATTATCCCGTGTTGACG
CCGGGCAAGAGCAACTCGGTCGCCGCATACACTATTCTCAGAATGACTTGGTTGAGTACTCACCAGTCAC
AGAAAAGCATCTTACGGATGGCATGACAGTAAGAGAATTATGCAGTGCTGCCATAACCATGAGTGATAAC
ACTGCGGCCAACTTACTTCTGACAACGATCGGAGGACCGAAGGAGCTAACCGCTTTTTTGCACAACATGG
GGGATCATGTAACTCGCCTTGATCGTTGGGAACCGGAGCTGAATGAAGCCATACCAAACGACGAGCGTGA
CACCACGATGCCTGTAGCAATGGCAACAACGTTGCGCAAACTATTAACTGGCGAACTACTTACTCTAGCT
TCCCGGCAACAATTAATAGACTGGATGGAGGCGGATAAAGTTGCAGGACCACTTCTGCGCTCGGCCCTTC
CGGCTGGCTGGTTTATTGCTGATAAATCTGGAGCCGGTGAGCGTGGGTCTCGCGGTATCATTGCAGCACT
GGGGCCAGATGGTAAGCCCTCCCGTATCGTAGTTATCTACACGACGGGGAGTCAGGCAACTATGGATGAA
CGAAATAGACAGATCGCTGAGATAGGTGCCTCACTGATTAAGCATTGGTAACTGTCAGACCAAGTTTACT
CATATATACTTTAGATTGATT
[125 nt withheld, positions 1072-1196]
C
[141 nt withheld, positions 1198-1338]
CCTTTGACGTTGGAGTCCACGTTCTTT
[37 nt withheld, positions 1366-1402]
ACCCTATCTCGGGCTATTCTTTTGATTTATAAGGGATTTTGCCGATTTCGGCCTATTGGTTAAAAAATGA
GCTGATTTAACAAAAATTTAACGCGAATTTTAACAAAATATTAACGTTTACAATTTAAAAGGATCTAGGT
GAAGATCCTTTTTGATAATCTCATGACCAAAATCCCTTAACGTGAGTTTTCGTTCCACTGAGCGTCAGAC
CCCGTAGAAAAGATCAAAGGATCTTCTTGAGATCCTTTTTTTCTGCGCGTAATCTGCTGCTTGCAAACAA
AAAAACCACCGCTACCAGCGGTGGTTTGTTTGCCGGATCAAGAGCTACCAACTCTTTTTCCGAAGGTAAC
TGGCTTCAGCAGAGCGCAGATACCAAATACTGTCCTTCTAGTGTAGCCGTAGTTAGGCCACCACTTCAAG
AACTCTGTAGCACCGCCTACATACCTCGCTCTGCTAATCCTGTTACCAGTGGCTGCTGCCAGTGGCGATA
AGTCGTGTCTTACCGGGTTGGACTCAAGACGATAGTTACCGGATAAGGCGCAGCGGTCGGGCTGAACGGG
GGGTTCGTGCACACAGCCCAGCTTGGAGCGAACGACCTACACCGAACTGAGATACCTACAGCGTGAGCTA
TGAGAAAGCGCCACGCTTCCCGAAGGGAGAAAGGCGGACAGGTATCCGGTAAGCGGCAGGGTCGGAACAG
GAGAGCGCACGAGGGAGCTTCCAGGGGGAAACGCCTGGTATCTTTATAGTCCTGTCGGGTTTCGCCACCT
CTGACTTGAGCGTCGATTTTTGTGATGCTCGTCAGGGGGGCGGAGCCTATGGAAAAACGCCAGCAACGCG
GCCTTTTTACGGTTCCTGGCCTTTTGCTGGCCTTTTGCTCACATGTTCTTTCCTGCGTTATCCCCTGATT
CTGTGGATAACCGTATTACCGCCTTTGAGTGAGCTGATACCGCTCGCCGCAGCCGAACGACCGAGCGCAG
CGAGTCAGTGAGCGAGGAAGCGGAAGAGCGCCTGATGCGGTATTTTCTCCTTACGCATCTGTGCGGTATT
TCACACCGCATAGGGTCATGGCTGCGCCCCGACACCCGCCAACACCCGCTGACGCGCCCTGACGGGCTTG
TCTGCTCCCGGCATCCGCTTACAGACAAGCTGTGACCGTCTCCGGGAGCTGCATGTGTCAGAGGTTTTCA
CCGTCATCACCGAAACGCGCGAGGCAGAAGGAGATGGCGCCCAACAGTCCCCCGGCCACGGGGCCTGCCA
CCATACCCACGCCGAAACAAGCGCTCATGAGCCCGAAGTGGCGAGCCCGATCTTCCCCATCGGTGATGTC
GGCGATATAGGCGCCAGCAACCGCACCTGTGGCGCCGGTGATGCCGGCCACGATGCGTCCGGCGTAGAGG
ATCTGCTCATGTTTGACAGCTTATCATCGATGCATAATGTGCCTGTCAAATGGACGAAGCAGGGATTCTG
CAAACCCTATGCTACTCCGTCAAGCCGTCAATTGTCTGATTCGTTACCAATTATGACAACTTGACGGCTA
CATCATTCACTTTTTCTTCACAACCGGCACGGAACTCGCTCGGGCTGGCCCCGGTGCATTTTTTAAATAC
CCGCGAGAAATAGAGTTGATCGTCAAAACCAACATTGCGACCGACGGTGGCGATAGGCATCCGGGTGGTG
CTCAAAAGCAGCTTCGCCTGGCTGATACGTTGGTCCTCGCGCCAGCTTAAGACGCTAATCCCTAACTGCT
GGCGGAAAAGATGTGACAGACGCGACGGCGACAAGCAAACATGCTGTGCGACGCTGGCGATATCAAAATT
GCTGTCTGCCAGGTGATCGCTGATGTACTGACAAGCCTCGCGTACCCGATTATCCATCGGTGGATGGAGC
GACTCGTTAATCGCTTCCATGCGCCGCAGTAACAATTGCTCAAGCAGATTTATCGCCAGCAGCTCCGAAT
AGCGCCCTTCCCCTTGCCCGGCGTTAATGATTTGCCCAAACAGGTCGCTGAAATGCGGCTGGTGCGCTTC
ATCCGGGCGAAAGAACCCCGTATTGGCAAATATTGACGGCCAGTTAAGCCATTCATGCCAGTAGGCGCGC
GGACGAAAGTAAACCCACTGGTGATACCATTCGCGAGCCTCCGGATGACGACCGTAGTGATGAATCTCTC
CTGGCGGGAACAGCAAAATATCACCCGGTCGGCAAACAAATTCTCGTCCCTGATTTTTCACCACCCCCTG
ACCGCGAATGGTGAGATTGAGAATATAACCTTTCATTCCCAGCGGTCGGTCGATAAAAAAATCGAGATAA
CCGTTGGCCTCAATCGGCGTTAAACCCGCCACCAGATGGGCATTAAACGAGTATCCCGGCAGCAGGGGAT
CATTTTGCGCTTCAGCCATACTTTTCATACTCCCGCCATTCAGAGAAGAAACCAATTGTCCATATTGCAT
CAGACATTGCCGTCACTGCGTCTTTTACTGGCTCTTCTCGCTAACCAAACCGGTAACCCCGCTTATTAAA
AGCATTCTGTAACAAAGCGGGACCAAAGCCATGACAAAAACGCGTAACAAAAGTGTCTATAATCACGGCA
GAAAAGTCCACATTGATTATTTGCACGGCGTCACACTTTGCTATGCCATAGCATTTTTATCCATAAGATT
AGCGGATCCTACCTGACGCTTTTTATCGCAACTCTCTACTGTTTCTCCATACCCGTTTTTTTGGGCTAGC
AGGAGGAATTCACCATGACTTCAGTCACATCTAAGCAATCAACGATACTAGGATCTGATGAAATAGATTT
AGGTCGCGTTATCGGTGAGCTAATTGATCATCGTAAGCTTATTATATCTATAACATCGGTTTTTACCTTA
TTTGCAATACTCTATGCATTATTAGCGACTCCTATCTATGAGACGGATGCGCTAATTCAAATAGAGCAGA
AGCAAGGTAATGCTATACTAAGCAGTCTAAGTCAGGTTTTACCTGATGGCCAACCCCAATCTGCACCTGA
AACAGCTTTGCTACAATCTCGAATGATTCTTGGCAAAACTATAGATGATTTAAACCTTCAGATTCAAATT
GAACAAAAATATTTTCCTGTTATTGGCCGTGGGTTAGCAAGATTAATGGGAGAAAAACCAGGTAATATTG
ATATTACTCGGTTATATTTGCCTGATAGTGACGATATTAGTAATAATACTCCTAGTATAATATTAACAGT
AAAAGATAAAGAAAATTATTCGATCAATAGCGATGGTATTCAACTCAATGGGGTTGTAGGGACGTTATTA
AATGAAAAAGGGATATCATTACTGGTTAACGAAATCGATGCTAAACCTGGAGATCAATTTGTTATTACAC
AGTTGCCTCGATTAAAGGCCATTTCTGATCTTTTAAAAAGTTTTAGCGTTGCTGATTTGGGTAAAGATAC
GGGAATGTTAACGTTGACTCTTACTGGAGATAACCCAAAAAGAATATCTCATATTTTGGACAGTATCAGT
CAGAACTATCTTGCACAGAACATTGCTAGACAAGCTGCGCAGGATGCTAAAAGTCTCGAGTTTTTAAATC
AACAATTACCCAAAGTTCGTGCCGAATTAGATTCTGCGGAAGACAAGTTAAATGCTTATCGTAAGCAAAA
AGACTCTGTTGACTTGAATATGGAAGCTAAATCAGTACTTGATCAAATAGTTAACGTTGATAATCAACTA
AATGAATTAACCTTCCGTGAGGCAGAAGTTTCACAGCTATATACTAAGGAACATCCTACTTATAAGGCGT
TAATGGAAAAACGGCAAACACTTCAAGAAGAAAAATCTAAACTTAATAAGCGCGTTAGTAGTATGCCCTC
GACCCAGCAGGAGGTTCTGCGATTAAGTCGAGATGTTGAATCTGGTCGTGCTGTATATTTGCAATTGCTA
AATCGGCAACAAGAATTAAACATTGCCAAATCAAGTGCTATTGGCAACGTTAGAATTATTGATAATGCTG
TAACAGATCCTAATCCTGTAAGACCAAAGAAGACTATCATAATTGTAATAGGTGTTGTTTTAGGGCTAAT
CGTTTCGGTTGTACTGGTATTGTTCCAAGTGTTTCTACGCCGTGGTATCGAATCCCCAGAGCAACTCGAA
GAAATCGGAATAAACGTGTATGCAAGTATTCCAATATCTGAATGGCTTACAAAAAATGCTCGTCAGTCAG
GGAAAGTCAGAAAAAATCAGTCAGACACATTGCTTGCTGTTGGTAATCCTGCCGATTTAGCTGTTGAGGC
CATTCGTGGTTTACGCACAAGTTTGCATTTTGCAATGATGGAAGCAAAAAATAATGTCCTAATGATATCG
GGTGCTAGTCCAAGCGCAGGTATGACTTTTATTAGCAGTAACTTGGCAGCCACTATAGCAATTACAGGGA
AAAAAGTTTTATTCATTGATGCTGACCTTCGTAAGGGATATGCTCATAAAATGTTTGGTCATAAAAACGA
TAAAGGATTATCTGAGTTTTTATCTGGACAAGCCGCTGCTGAAATGATCATTGATAAAGTAGAAGGGGGG
GGATTTGATTACATTGGTCGTGGACAAATTCCTCCAAACCCAGCTGAATTACTTATGCATCCGCGTTTTG
AACAATTATTAAATTGGGCCTCACAAAATTATGATTTAATTATAATAGATACACCTCCAATTTTGGCAGT
GACAGATGCTGCGATTATTGGTCGATATGCTGGAACATGTCTATTAGTCGCTCGCTTTGAAAAAAATACT
GTTAAAGAAATTGATGTAAGTATGAAGCGGTTTGAGCAAAGTGGTGTGGTAGTCAAAGGCTGTATACTTA
ACGGTGTTGTAAAGAAAGCTAGCAGCTACTATAGAGAAGGCCATAATCATTATGGCTATTCTTATTATGA
TAAAAAACACCACCACCACCACCACTGACTGCAGGCATGCAAGCTTGGCTGTTTTGGCGGATGAGAGAAG
ATTTTCAGCCTGATACAGATTAAATCAGAACGCAGAAGCGGTCTGATAAAACAGAATTTGCCTGGCGGCA
GTAGCGCGGTGGTCCCACCTGACCCCATGCCGAACTCAGAAGTGAAACGCCGTAGCGCCGATGGTAGTGT
GGGGTCTCCCCATGCGAGAGTAGGGAACTGCCAGGCATCAAATAAAACGAAAGGCTCAGTCGAAAGACTG
GGCCTTTCGTTTTATCTGTTGTTTGTCGGTGAACGCTCTCCTGAGTAGGACAAATCCGCCGGGAGCGGAT
TTGAACGTTGCGAAGCAACGGCCCGGAGGGTGGCGGGCAGGACG
Features (pLannotate 1.2.2; 16 found; start..end, strand, type, name):
     33..60      +  terminator     rrnB T2 terminator: transcription terminator T2 from the E. coli rrnB gene
     79..170     +  promoter       AmpR promoter: bla
    171..1031    +  CDS            AmpR: β-lactamase; bla; confers resistance to ampicillin, carbenicillin, and related antibiotics
   1073..1453    +  rep_origin     M13 ori (sequence partly withheld): M13 bacteriophage origin of replication; arrow indicates direction of (+) strand synthesis
   1639..2227    +  rep_origin     ori: high-copy-number ColE1/pMB1/pBR322/pUC origin of replication
   2413..2464    -  misc_feature   bom (fragment): basis of mobility region from pBR322
   2580..2619    -  CDS            rop (fragment): Rop protein, which maintains plasmids at low copy number; rop
   2620..2805    -  CDS            TcR (fragment): tetracycline efflux protein; tet; confers resistance to tetracycline
   2815..2833    +  promoter       tet promoter (fragment): E. coli promoter for tetracycline efflux protein gene
   2923..3801    -  CDS            araC: L-arabinose regulatory protein; araC
   3828..4112    +  promoter       araBAD promoter: araBAD; promoter of the L-arabinose operon of E. coli; the araC regulatory gene is transcribed in the opposite direction (Guzman et al., 1995)
   4147..6264    +  CDS            YC06_KLEPN: Experimental evidence at protein level: Swiss-Prot protein existence level 1. From Klebsiella pneumoniae.
   6310..6327    +  CDS            9xHis (fragment): 9xHis affinity tag
   6331..6348    +  misc_feature   MCS (fragment): pUC18/19 multiple cloning site
   6432..6547    +  ncRNA          5S rRNA: Accession: RF00001 - 5S ribosomal RNA
   6551..6637    +  terminator     rrnB T1 terminator: Escherichia coli rrnB; transcription terminator T1 from the E. coli rrnB gene
