[The description below was written by a language model from this plasmid's Addgene catalogue record and pLannotate feature annotations shown in this document.]
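Description:
pBN084 is a bacterial expression plasmid built on the pBAD24 backbone (about 6.7 kb in total) for arabinose-inducible production of a mutant form of Wzc from Escherichia coli E69 (serotype O9a:K30). It is propagated in E. coli through a ColE1/pMB1-type origin and selected with ampicillin via the bla β-lactamase gene under its own promoter. An M13 phage origin is also annotated, along with short remnants of pBR322-derived elements (bom, rop, and tetracycline resistance gene and promoter fragments) that are not functional units here. The catalogue lists copy number as unknown.

The roughly 2.2 kb insert, introduced by Gibson assembly, sits downstream of the araBAD promoter, with the divergently transcribed araC regulator on the same plasmid. AraC represses the promoter in the absence of L-arabinose and activates it when the sugar is present, giving tight, titratable expression. The open reading frame carries two substitutions, K540M and Y708E, and ends in a C-terminal hexa-histidine tag for affinity purification; the automated annotation detects this as a partial 9xHis match. The same tool labels the coding sequence by similarity to a Klebsiella pneumoniae homologue, but the catalogue identifies it as E. coli Wzc. Transcription is terminated by the rrnB T1 and T2 terminators, with the associated 5S rRNA segment typical of this backbone.

Wzc is studied as a regulator of bacterial capsule assembly, and the associated work addresses the molecular basis of that regulation. The record does not state the functional rationale for each mutation, but the construct is evidently intended for expressing and purifying this defined Wzc variant.
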