Addgene plasmid #173446: pBN084
Purpose: express E. coli E69 (O9a:K30) Wzc_K540M with Y708E
Depositing lab: James Naismith. Depositing organization: University of Oxford. Publication: The molecular basis of regulation of bacterial capsule assembly by Wzc. Yang Y, Liu J, Clarke BR, Seidel L, Bolla JR, Ward PN, Zhang P, Robinson CV, Whitfield C, Naismith JH. Nat Commun. 2021 Jul 16;12(1):4349. doi: 10.1038/s41467-021-24652-1. PubMed 34272394.
Backbone
  Vector backbone: pBAD24
  Backbone size w/o insert (bp): 4542
  Total vector size (bp): 6698
  Vector type: Bacterial Expression
Growth in bacteria
  Bacterial resistance: Ampicillin, 100 μg/mL
  Growth temperature: 37°C
  Growth strain: DH5alpha
  Copy number: Unknown
Gene/Insert
  Gene/Insert name: E. coli E69 (O9a:K30) Wzc_K540M with Y708E
  Species: Escherichia coli
  Insert size (bp): 2184
  Mutation: K540M, Y708E
  Promoter: araBAD
  Tag / fusion protein: hexa-histidine tag (C terminal on insert)
  Cloning method: Gibson Cloning
  Sequencing primers: 5′ pBADF; 3′ pBADR
Terms and licenses: Academic/Nonprofit Terms; Industry Terms: Not Available to Industry
How to cite: pBN084 was a gift from James Naismith (Addgene plasmid # 173446 ; http://n2t.net/addgene:173446 ; RRID:Addgene_173446)
