>Addgene plasmid #173446 | pBN084 | depositor partial sequence | sequence record 336978 | E. coli E69 (O9a:K30) Wzc_K540M with Y708E
ATGACTTCAGTCACATCTAAGCAATCAACGATACTAGGATCTGATGAAATAGATTTAGGTCGCGTTATCG
GTGAGCTAATTGATCATCGTAAGCTTATTATATCTATAACATCGGTTTTTACCTTATTTGCAATACTCTA
TGCATTATTAGCGACTCCTATCTATGAGACGGATGCGCTAATTCAAATAGAGCAGAAGCAAGGTAATGCT
ATACTAAGCAGTCTAAGTCAGGTTTTACCTGATGGCCAACCCCAATCTGCACCTGAAACAGCTTTGCTAC
AATCTCGAATGATTCTTGGCAAAACTATAGATGATTTAAACCTTCAGATTCAAATTGAACAAAAATATTT
TCCTGTTATTGGCCGTGGGTTAGCAAGATTAATGGGAGAAAAACCAGGTAATATTGATATTACTCGGTTA
TATTTGCCTGATAGTGACGATATTAGTAATAATACTCCTAGTATAATATTAACAGTAAAAGATAAAGAAA
ATTATTCGATCAATAGCGATGGTATTCAACTCAATGGGGTTGTAGGGACGTTATTAAATGAAAAAGGGAT
ATCATTACTGGTTAACGAAATCGATGCTAAACCTGGAGATCAATTTGTTATTACACAGTTGCCTCGATTA
AAGGCCATTTCTGATCTTTTAAAAAGTTTTAGCGTTGCTGATTTGGGTAAAGATACGGGAATGTTAACGT
TGACTCTTACTGGAGATAACCCAAAAAGAATATCTCATATTTTGGACAGTATCAGTCAGAACTATCTTGC
ACAGAACATTGCTAGACAAGCTGCGCAGGATGCTAAAAGTCTCGAGTTTTTAAATCAACAATTACCCAAA
GTTCGTGCCGAATTAGATTCTGCGGAAGACAAGTTAAATGCTTATCGTAAGCAAAAAGACTCTGTTGACT
TGAATATGGAAGCTAAATCAGTACTTGATCAAATAGTTAACGTTGATAATCAACTAAATGAATTAACCTT
CCGTGAGGCAGAAGTTTCACAGCTATATACTAAGGAACATCCTACTTATAAGGCGTTAATGGAAAAACGG
CAAACACTTCAAGAAGAAAAATCTAAACTTAATAAGCGCGTTAGTAGTATGCCCTCGACCCAGCAGGAGG
TTCTGCGATTAAGTCGAGATGTTGAATCTGGTCGTGCTGTATATTTGCAATTGCTAAATCGGCAACAAGA
ATTAAACATTGCCAAATCAAGTGCTATTGGCAACGTTAGAATTATTGATAATGCTGTAACAGATCCTAAT
CCTGTAAGACCAAAGAAGACTATCATAATTGTAATAGGTGTTGTTTTAGGGCTAATCGTTTCGGTTGTAC
TGGTATTGTTCCAAGTGTTTCTACGCCGTGGTATCGAATCCCCAGAGCAACTCGAAGAAATCGGAATAAA
CGTGTATGCAAGTATTCCAATATCTGAATGGCTTACAAAAAATGCTCGTCAGTCAGGGAAAGTCAGAAAA
AATCAGTCAGACACATTGCTTGCTGTTGGTAATCCTGCCGATTTAGCTGTTGAGGCCATTCGTGGTTTAC
GCACAAGTTTGCATTTTGCAATGATGGAAGCAAAAAATAATGTCCTAATGATATCGGGTGCTAGTCCAAG
CGCAGGTATGACTTTTATTAGCAGTAACTTGGCAGCCACTATAGCAATTACAGGGAAAAAAGTTTTATTC
ATTGATGCTGACCTTCGTAAGGGATATGCTCATAAAATGTTTGGTCATAAAAACGATAAAGGATTATCTG
AGTTTTTATCTGGACAAGCCGCTGCTGAAATGATCATTGATAAAGTAGAAGGGGGGGGATTTGATTACAT
TGGTCGTGGACAAATTCCTCCAAACCCAGCTGAATTACTTATGCATCCGCGTTTTGAACAATTATTAAAT
TGGGCCTCACAAAATTATGATTTAATTATAATAGATACACCTCCAATTTTGGCAGTGACAGATGCTGCGA
TTATTGGTCGATATGCTGGAACATGTCTATTAGTCGCTCGCTTTGAAAAAAATACTGTTAAAGAAATTGA
TGTAAGTATGAAGCGGTTTGAGCAAAGTGGTGTGGTAGTCAAAGGCTGTATACTTAACGGTGTTGTAAAG
AAAGCTAGCAGCTACTATAGAGAAGGCCATAATCATTATGGCTATTCTTATTATGATAAAAAACACCACC
ACCACCACCACTGA
